>Addgene plasmid #82897 | pDONR223_MDM2_WT | addgene full sequence | sequence record 163009 | Addgene NGS Result
GGCAGTTCCCTACTCTCGCGTTAACGCTAGCATGGATGTTTTCCCAGTCACGACGTTGTAAAACGACGGC
CAGTCTTAAGCTCGGGCCCCAAATAATGATTTTATTTTGACTGATAGTGACCTGTTCGTTGCAACAAATT
GATGAGCAATGCTTTTTTATAATGCCAACTTTGTACAAAAAAGTTGGCACCATGGTGAGGAGCAGGCAAA
TGTGCAATACCAACATGTCTGTACCTACTGATGGTGCTGTAACCACCTCACAGATTCCAGCTTCGGAACA
AGAGACCCTGGTTAGACCAAAGCCATTGCTTTTGAAGTTATTAAAGTCTGTTGGTGCACAAAAAGACACT
TATACTATGAAAGAGGTTCTTTTTTATCTTGGCCAGTATATTATGACTAAACGATTATATGATGAGAAGC
AACAACATATTGTATATTGTTCAAATGATCTTCTAGGAGATTTGTTTGGCGTGCCAAGCTTCTCTGTGAA
AGAGCACAGGAAAATATATACCATGATCTACAGGAACTTGGTAGTAGTCAATCAGCAGGAATCATCGGAC
TCAGGTACATCTGTGAGTGAGAACAGGTGTCACCTTGAAGGTGGGAGTGATCAAAAGGACCTTGTACAAG
AGCTTCAGGAAGAGAAACCTTCATCTTCACATTTGGTTTCTAGACCATCTACCTCATCTAGAAGGAGAGC
AATTAGTGAGACAGAAGAAAATTCAGATGAATTATCTGGTGAACGACAAAGAAAACGCCACAAATCTGAT
AGTATTTCCCTTTCCTTTGATGAAAGCCTGGCTCTGTGTGTAATAAGGGAGATATGTTGTGAAAGAAGCA
GTAGCAGTGAATCTACAGGGACGCCATCGAATCCGGATCTTGATGCTGGTGTAAGTGAACATTCAGGTGA
TTGGTTGGATCAGGATTCAGTTTCAGATCAGTTTAGTGTAGAATTTGAAGTTGAATCTCTCGACTCAGAA
GATTATAGCCTTAGTGAAGAAGGACAAGAACTCTCAGATGAAGATGATGAGGTATATCAAGTTACTGTGT
ATCAGGCAGGGGAGAGTGATACAGATTCATTTGAAGAAGATCCTGAAATTTCCTTAGCTGACTATTGGAA
ATGCACTTCATGCAATGAAATGAATCCCCCCCTTCCATCACATTGCAACAGATGTTGGGCCCTTCGTGAG
AATTGGCTTCCTGAAGATAAAGGGAAAGATAAAGGGGAAATCTCTGAGAAAGCCAAACTGGAAAACTCAA
CACAAGCTGAAGAGGGCTTTGATGTTCCTGATTGTAAAAAAACTATAGTGAATGATTCCAGAGAGTCATG
TGTTGAGGAAAATGATGATAAAATTACACAAGCTTCACAATCACAAGAAAGTGAAGACTATTCTCAGCCA
TCAACTTCTAGTAGCATTATTTATAGCAGCCAAGAAGATGTGAAAGAGTTTGAAAGGGAAGAAACCCAAG
ACAAAGAAGAGAGTGTGGAATCTAGTTTGCCCCTTAATGCCATTGAACCTTGTGTGATTTGTCAAGGTCG
ACCTAAAAATGGTTGCATTGTCCATGGCAAAACAGGACATCTTATGGCCTGCTTTACATGTGCAAAGAAG
CTAAAGAAAAGGAATAAGCCCTGCCCAGTATGTAGACAACCAATTCAAATGATTGTGCTAACTTATTTCC
CCTAGTTGCCAACTTTCTTGTACAAAGTTGTCATTATAAGAAAGCATTGCTTATCAATTTGTTGCAACGA
ACAGGTCACTATCAGTCAAAATAAAATCATTATTTGCCATCCAGCTGATATCCCCTATAGTGAGTCGTAT
TACATGGTCATAGCTGTTTCCTGGCAGCTCTGGCCCGTGTCTCAAAATCTCTGATGTTACATTGCACAAG
ATAAAAATATATCATCATGCCTCCTCTAGACCAGCCAGGACAGAAATGCCTCGACTTCGCTGCTACCCAA
GGTTGCCGGGTGACGCACACCGTGGAAACGGATGAAGGCACGAACCCAGTGGACATAAGCCTGTTCGGTT
CGTAAGCTGTAATGCAAGTAGCGTATGCGCTCACGCAACTGGTCCAGAACCTTGACCGAACGCAGCGGTG
GTAACGGCGCAGTGGCGGTTTTCATGGCTTGTTATGACTGTTTTTTTGGGGTACAGTCTATGCCTCGGGC
ATCCAAGCAGCAAGCGCGTTACGCCGTGGGTCGATGTTTGATGTTATGGAGCAGCAACGATGTTACGCAG
CAGGGCAGTCGCCCTAAAACAAAGTTAAACATTATGAGGGAAGCGGTGATCGCCGAAGTATCGACTCAAC
TATCAGAGGTAGTTGGCGTCATCGAGCGCCATCTCGAACCGACGTTGCTGGCCGTACATTTGTACGGCTC
CGCAGTGGATGGCGGCCTGAAGCCACACAGTGATATTGATTTGCTGGTTACGGTGACCGTAAGGCTTGAT
GAAACAACGCGGCGAGCTTTGATCAACGACCTTTTGGAAACTTCGGCTTCCCCTGGAGAGAGCGAGATTC
TCCGCGCTGTAGAAGTCACCATTGTTGTGCACGACGACATCATTCCGTGGCGTTATCCAGCTAAGCGCGA
ACTGCAATTTGGAGAATGGCAGCGCAATGACATTCTTGCAGGTATCTTCGAGCCAGCCACGATCGACATT
GATCTGGCTATCTTGCTGACAAAAGCAAGAGAACATAGCGTTGCCTTGGTAGGTCCAGCGGCGGAGGAAC
TCTTTGATCCGGTTCCTGAACAGGATCTATTTGAGGCGCTAAATGAAACCTTAACGCTATGGAACTCGCC
GCCCGACTGGGCTGGCGATGAGCGAAATGTAGTGCTTACGTTGTCCCGCATTTGGTACAGCGCAGTAACC
GGCAAAATCGCGCCGAAGGATGTCGCTGCCGACTGGGCAATGGAGCGCCTGCCGGCCCAGTATCAGCCCG
TCATACTTGAAGCTAGACAGGCTTATCTTGGACAAGAAGAAGATCGCTTGGCCTCGCGCGCAGATCAGTT
GGAAGAATTTGTCCACTACGTGAAAGGCGAGATCACCAAGGTAGTCGGCAAATAACCCTCGAGCCACCCA
TGACCAAAATCCCTTAACGTGAGTTACGCGTCGTTCCACTGAGCGTCAGACCCCGTAGAAAAGATCAAAG
GATCTTCTTGAGATCCTTTTTTTCTGCGCGTAATCTGCTGCTTGCAAACAAAAAAACCACCGCTACCAGC
GGTGGTTTGTTTGCCGGATCAAGAGCTACCAACTCTTTTTCCGAAGGTAACTGGCTTCAGCAGAGCGCAG
ATACCAAATACTGTTCTTCTAGTGTAGCCGTAGTTAGGCCACCACTTCAAGAACTCTGTAGCACCGCCTA
CATACCTCGCTCTGCTAATCCTGTTACCAGTGGCTGCTGCCAGTGGCGATAAGTCGTGTCTTACCGGGTT
GGACTCAAGACGATAGTTACCGGATAAGGCGCAGCGGTCGGGCTGAACGGGGGGTTCGTGCACACAGCCC
AGCTTGGAGCGAACGACCTACACCGAACTGAGATACCTACAGCGTGAGCTATGAGAAAGCGCCACGCTTC
CCGAAGGGAGAAAGGCGGACAGGTATCCGGTAAGCGGCAGGGTCGGAACAGGAGAGCGCACGAGGGAGCT
TCCAGGGGGAAACGCCTGGTATCTTTATAGTCCTGTCGGGTTTCGCCACCTCTGACTTGAGCGTCGATTT
TTGTGATGCTCGTCAGGGGGGCGGAGCCTATGGAAAAACGCCAGCAACGCGGCCTTTTTACGGTTCCTGG
CCTTTTGCTGGCCTTTTGCTCACATGTTCTTTCCTGCGTTATCCCCTGATTCTGTGGATAACCGTATTAC
CGCCTTTGAGTGAGCTGATACCGCTCGCCGCAGCCGAACGACCGAGCGCAGCGAGTCAGTGAGCGAGGAA
GCGGAAGAGCGCCCAATACGCAAACCGCCTCTCCCCGCGCGTTGGCCGATTCATTAATGCAGCTGGCACG
ACAGGTTTCCCGACTGGAAAGCGGGCAGTGAGCGCAACGCAATTAATACGCGTACCGCTAGCCAGGAAGA
GTTTGTAGAAACGCAAAAAGGCCATCCGTCAGGATGGCCTTCTGCTTAGTTTGATGCCTGGCAGTTTATG
GCGGGCGTCCTGCCCGCCACCCTCCGGGCCGTTGCTTCACAACGTTCAAATCCGCTCCCGGCGGATTTGT
CCTACTCAGGAGAGCGTTCACCGACAAACAACAGATAAAACGAAAGGCCCAGTCTTCCGACTGAGCCTTT
CGTTTTATTTGATGCCT
Features (pLannotate 1.2.2; 12 found; start..end, strand, type, name):
     38..74      -  CDS            lacZα (fragment): LacZα fragment of β-galactosidase; lacZ fragment
     91..186     +  protein_bind   attL3: mutant version of attL; recombination site for the Gateway® LR reaction LR Clonase™
    210..1682    +  CDS            MDM2: MDM2_HUMAN - Experimental evidence at protein level: Swiss-Prot protein existence level 1. E3 ubiquitin-protein ligase that mediates ubiquitination of p53/TP53, leading to its degradation by the proteasome. Inhibits p53/TP53- and p73/TP73-mediated cell cycle arrest and apoptosis by binding its transcriptional activation domain. Also acts as a ubiquitin ligase E3 toward itself and ARRB1. Permits the nuclear export of p53/TP53. Promotes proteasome-dependent ubiquitin-independent degradation of retinoblastoma RB1 protein. Inhibits DAXX-mediated apoptosis by inducing its ubiquitination and degrada
   1693..1786    -  protein_bind   attL2 (fragment): mutant version of attL; recombination site for the Gateway® LR reaction LR Clonase™
   1804..1822    -  promoter       T7 promoter: promoter for bacteriophage T7 RNA polymerase
   2012..2035    +  promoter       Pc promoter (fragment): intI1 (promoter lies within the coding sequence); class 1 integron promoter
   2211..2267    +  CDS            GmR (fragment): gentamycin acetyltransferase; aacC1; confers resistance to gentamycin
   2274..3065    +  CDS            SmR: aminoglycoside adenylyltransferase (Murphy, 1985); aadA; confers resistance to spectinomycin and streptomycin
   3158..3746    +  rep_origin     ori: high-copy-number ColE1/pMB1/pBR322/pUC origin of replication
   3929..4021    +  CDS            lacI (fragment): lac repressor; lacI; The lac repressor binds to the lac operator to inhibit transcription in E. coli. This inhibition can be relieved by adding lactose or isopropyl-β-D-thiogalactopyranoside (IPTG).
   4076..4103    -  terminator     rrnB T2 terminator: transcription terminator T2 from the E. coli rrnB gene
   4235..4278    +  terminator     rrnB T1 terminator: Escherichia coli rrnB; transcription terminator T1 from the E. coli rrnB gene
