[The description below was written by a language model from this plasmid's Addgene catalogue record and pLannotate feature annotations shown in this document.]
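Description:
pDONR223_MDM2_WT is a Gateway entry clone built on the Invitrogen pDONR223 backbone and carrying the wild-type human MDM2 open reading frame (reference transcript NM_002392.5). It is a small bacterial plasmid of about 4.3 kb, maintained in E. coli at high copy through a ColE1/pUC-type origin. Selection is with spectinomycin via the aadA (SmR) aminoglycoside adenylyltransferase gene, which sits downstream of a class 1 integron Pc promoter fragment and a remnant of a gentamicin resistance gene. rrnB T1 and T2 terminators lie upstream of the cloning region and help insulate it from read-through transcription. Short lacZα and lacI fragments are backbone remnants with no evident function.

The MDM2 coding sequence, roughly 1.5 kb, is flanked by attL recombination sites. The automated annotation labels these attL3 and a partial attL2, although an entry clone of this type would normally be described as carrying attL1 and attL2. These sites allow the ORF to be moved by an LR Clonase reaction into any compatible destination vector. No promoter drives the insert in this plasmid, so it serves as a shuttle and archival clone rather than an expression construct; the only nearby promoter is a T7 promoter beyond the 3′ att site, oriented back towards the insert. The clone is in "closed" format, with a stop codon immediately after the ORF, so the protein is expressed with its native C-terminus and cannot be fused to C-terminal tags supplied by a destination vector. MDM2 encodes the E3 ubiquitin ligase that targets p53 for proteasomal degradation. The plasmid belongs to the Target Accelerator Plasmid Collection, where it serves as the wild-type reference for functional phenotyping of cancer-associated alleles.
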