Addgene plasmid #82897: pDONR223_MDM2_WT
Purpose: Gateway Donor vector containing MDM2, part of the Target Accelerator Plasmid Collection.
Depositing lab: Jesse Boehm & Matthew Meyerson & David Root. Depositing organization: Broad Institute. Publication: High-throughput Phenotyping of Lung Cancer Somatic Mutations. Berger AH, Brooks AN, Wu X, Shrestha Y, Chouinard C, Piccioni F, Bagul M, Kamburov A, Imielinski M, Hogstrom L, Zhu C, Yang X, Pantel S, Sakai R, Watson J, Kaplan N, Campbell JD, Singh S, Root DE, Narayan R, Natoli T, Lahr DL, Tirosh I, Tamayo P, Getz G, Wong B, Doench J, Subramanian A, Golub TR, Meyerson M, Boehm JS. Cancer Cell. 2016 Aug 8;30(2):214-28. doi: 10.1016/j.ccell.2016.06.022. Epub 2016 Jul 28. PubMed 27478040.
Backbone
  Vector backbone: pDONR223
  Backbone manufacturer: Invitrogen
  Vector type: Gateway Entry vector
Growth in bacteria
  Bacterial resistance: Spectinomycin, 50 μg/mL
  Growth temperature: 37°C
  Growth strain: DH5alpha
  Copy number: High Copy
Gene/Insert
  Gene/Insert name: MDM2 (alt name: NM_002392.5)
  Species: H. sapiens (human)
  Entrez Gene: MDM2 (a.k.a. ACTFS, HDMX, LSKB, hdm2)
  Promoter: None
  Cloning method: Gateway Cloning
  Sequencing primers: 5′ M13pUC-fwd; 3′ M13-Rev
Terms and licenses: Academic/Nonprofit Terms; Industry Terms: Not Available to Industry
Depositor comments: CLOSED (stop codon immediately follows insert)
How to cite: pDONR223_MDM2_WT was a gift from Jesse Boehm & Matthew Meyerson & David Root (Addgene plasmid # 82897 ; http://n2t.net/addgene:82897 ; RRID:Addgene_82897)
