>Addgene plasmid #82897 | pDONR223_MDM2_WT | depositor partial sequence | sequence record 157623 | Insert sequence
ATGTACAATACGGTGTGGAGTATGGACCGCGATGACGCAGACTGGAGGGAGGTGATGATGCCCTATTCGA
CAGAACTGATATTTTATATTGAAATGGATCCTCCAGCTCTTCCACCAAAGCCACCTAAGCCAATGACTTC
AGCAGTTCCAAATGGAATGAAGGACAGTTCTGTTTCTCTTCAGGATGCAGAATGGTACTGGGGGGATATT
TCAAGGGAGGAGGTAAATGACAAATTGCGGGATATGCCAGATGGGACCTTCTTGGTCCGAGATGCCTCAA
CAAAAATGCAGGGAGATTATACTTTGACTTTGCGGAAGGGAGGCAATAATAAGTTAATAAAGATCTATCA
CCGGGATGGTAAATATGGCTTTTCTGATCCTCTGACATTTAATTCCGTGGTGGAGCTCATTAACCACTAT
CACCATGAATCTCTTGCTCAGTACAATCCCAAACTTGATGTGAAGCTGATGTACCCAGTGTCCAGATACC
AACAGGATCAGTTGGTAAAAGAAGATAATATTGATGCAGTAGGTAAAAAACTGCAAGAATACCACTCTCA
GTATCAGGAGAAGAGTAAAGAGTATGATAGGCTGTATGAAGAATATACTAGAACATCCCAGGAAATACAG
ATGAAGAGGACTGCAATAGAAGCTTTTAATGAAACAATTAAAATATTTGAAGAGCAGTGTCACACACAAG
AACAACATAGCAAAGAATATATTGAGCGATTTCGCAGAGAGGGGAATGAAAAGGAGATTGAACGAATTAT
GATGAATTATGATAAATTGAAATCACGTCTGGGTGAGATTCATGATAGCAAAATGCGTCTAGAGCAGGAT
TTGAAGAATCAAGCTTTGGACAACCGAGAAATAGATAAAAAAATGAATAGCATCAAACCTGACCTGATCC
AGCTGCGAAAGATCCGAGATCAACACCTTGTATGGCTCAATCACAAAGGAGTGAGACAGAAACGCCTGAA
TGTCTGGCTGGGAATTAAGAATGAGGATGCTGCTGAGAACTATTTTATCAATGAGGAAGATGAAAACCTG
CCCCATTATGATGAGAAAACCTGGTTTGTTGAGGATATCAATCGAGTACAAGCAGAGGACTTGCTTTATG
GGAAACCTGATGGTGCATTCTTAATTCGTGAGAGTAGCAAGAAAGGATGCTATGCTTGCTCTGTGGTGGC
CGATGGGGAAGTGAAGCACTGTGTGATCTACAGCACTGCTCGGGGCTATGGCTTTGCAGAGCCCTACAAC
CTGTACAGCTCTCTGAAGGAGCTAGTGCTCCATTACCAGCAGACATCCTTGGTTCAGCACAACGACTCCC
TCAACGTCAGGCTTGCCTACCCTGTTCATGCACAGATGCCCTCGCTTTGCAGATAA
